>Addgene plasmid #118935 | pET-SOMA | addgene full sequence | sequence record 232108 | Addgene NGS Result
GGCGAATGGG
[124 nt withheld, positions 11-134]
C
[91 nt withheld, positions 136-226]
A
[49 nt withheld, positions 228-276]
CCTTTGACGTTGGAGTCCACGTTCTTT
[37 nt withheld, positions 304-340]
ACCCTATCTCGGTCTATTCTTTTGATTTATAAGGGATTTTGCCGATTTCGGCCTATTGGTTAAAAAATGA
GCTGATTTAACAAAAATTTAACGCGAATTTTAACAAAATATTAACGCTTACAATTTAGGTGGCACTTTTC
GGGGAAATGTGCGCGGAACCCCTATTTGTTTATTTTTCTAAATACATTCAAATATGTATCCGCTCATGAG
ACAATAACCCTGATAAATGCTTCAATAATATTGAAAAAGGAAGAGTATGAGTATTCAACATTTCCGTGTC
GCCCTTATTCCCTTTTTTGCGGCATTTTGCCTTCCTGTTTTTGCTCACCCAGAAACGCTGGTGAAAGTAA
AAGATGCTGAAGATCAGTTGGGTGCACGAGTGGGTTACATCGAACTGGATCTCAACAGCGGTAAGATCCT
TGAGAGTTTTCGCCCCGAAGAACGTTTTCCAATGATGAGCACTTTTAAAGTTCTGCTATGTGGCGCGGTA
TTATCCCGTATTGACGCCGGGCAAGAGCAACTCGGTCGCCGCATACACTATTCTCAGAATGACTTGGTTG
AGTACTCACCAGTCACAGAAAAGCATCTTACGGATGGCATGACAGTAAGAGAATTATGCAGTGCTGCCAT
AACCATGAGTGATAACACTGCGGCCAACTTACTTCTGACAACGATCGGAGGACCGAAGGAGCTAACCGCT
TTTTTGCACAACATGGGGGATCATGTAACTCGCCTTGATCGTTGGGAACCGGAGCTGAATGAAGCCATAC
CAAACGACGAGCGTGACACCACGATGCCTGCAGCAATGGCAACAACGTTGCGCAAACTATTAACTGGCGA
ACTACTTACTCTAGCTTCCCGGCAACAATTAATAGACTGGATGGAGGCGGATAAAGTTGCAGGACCACTT
CTGCGCTCGGCCCTTCCGGCTGGCTGGTTTATTGCTGATAAATCTGGAGCCGGTGAGCGTGGGTCTCGCG
GTATCATTGCAGCACTGGGGCCAGATGGTAAGCCCTCCCGTATCGTAGTTATCTACACGACGGGGAGTCA
GGCAACTATGGATGAACGAAATAGACAGATCGCTGAGATAGGTGCCTCACTGATTAAGCATTGGTAACTG
TCAGACCAAGTTTACTCATATATACTTTAGATTGATTTAAAACTTCATTTTTAATTTAAAAGGATCTAGG
TGAAGATCCTTTTTGATAATCTCATGACCAAAATCCCTTAACGTGAGTTTTCGTTCCACTGAGCGTCAGA
CCCCGTAGAAAAGATCAAAGGATCTTCTTGAGATCCTTTTTTTCTGCGCGTAATCTGCTGCTTGCAAACA
AAAAAACCACCGCTACCAGCGGTGGTTTGTTTGCCGGATCAAGAGCTACCAACTCTTTTTCCGAAGGTAA
CTGGCTTCAGCAGAGCGCAGATACCAAATACTGTCCTTCTAGTGTAGCCGTAGTTAGGCCACCACTTCAA
GAACTCTGTAGCACCGCCTACATACCTCGCTCTGCTAATCCTGTTACCAGTGGCTGCTGCCAGTGGCGAT
AAGTCGTGTCTTACCGGGTTGGACTCAAGACGATAGTTACCGGATAAGGCGCAGCGGTCGGGCTGAACGG
GGGGTTCGTGCACACAGCCCAGCTTGGAGCGAACGACCTACACCGAACTGAGATACCTACAGCGTGAGCT
ATGAGAAAGCGCCACGCTTCCCGAAGGGAGAAAGGCGGACAGGTATCCGGTAAGCGGCAGGGTCGGAACA
GGAGAGCGCACGAGGGAGCTTCCAGGGGGAAACGCCTGGTATCTTTATAGTCCTGTCGGGTTTCGCCACC
TCTGACTTGAGCGTCGATTTTTGTGATGCTCGTCAGGGGGGCGGAGCCTATGGAAAAACGCCAGCAACGC
GGCCTTTTTACGGTTCCTGGCCTTTTGCTGGCCTTTTGCTCACATGTTCTTTCCTGCGTTATCCCCTGAT
TCTGTGGATAACCGTATTACCGCCTTTGAGTGAGCTGATACCGCTCGCCGCAGCCGAACGACCGAGCGCA
GCGAGTCAGTGAGCGAGGAAGCGGAAGAGCGCCTGATGCGGTATTTTCTCCTTACGCATCTGTGCGGTAT
TTCACACCGCAATGGTGCACTCTCAGTACAATCTGCTCTGATGCCGCATAGTTAAGCCAGTATACACTCC
GCTATCGCTACGTGACTGGGTCATGGCTGCGCCCCGACACCCGCCAACACCCGCTGACGCGCCCTGACGG
GCTTGTCTGCTCCCGGCATCCGCTTACAGACAAGCTGTGACCGTCTCCGGGAGCTGCATGTGTCAGAGGT
TTTCACCGTCATCACCGAAACGCGCGAGGCAGCTGCGGTAAAGCTCATCAGCGTGGTCGTGAAGCGATTC
ACAGATGTCTGCCTGTTCATCCGCGTCCAGCTCGTTGAGTTTCTCCAGAAGCGTTAATGTCTGGCTTCTG
ATAAAGCGGGCCATGTTAAGGGCGGTTTTTTCCTGTTTGGTCACTGATGCCTCCGTGTAAGGGGGATTTC
TGTTCATGGGGGTAATGATACCGATGAAACGAGAGAGGATGCTCACGATACGGGTTACTGATGATGAACA
TGCCCGGTTACTGGAACGTTGTGAGGGTAAACAACTGGCGGTATGGATGCGGCGGGACCAGAGAAAAATC
ACTCAGGGTCAATGCCAGCGCTTCGTTAATACAGATGTAGGTGTTCCACAGGGTAGCCAGCAGCATCCTG
CGATGCAGATCCGGCCGGAACATAATGGTGCAGGGCGCTGACTTCCGCGTTTCCAGACTTTACGAAACAC
GGAAACCGAAGACCATTCATGTTGTTGCTCAGGTCGCAGACGTTTTGCAGCAGCAGTCGCTTCACGTTCG
CTCGCGTATCGGTGATTCATTCTGCTAACCAGTAAGGCAACCCCGCCAGCCTAGCCGGGTCCTCAACGAC
AGGAGCACGATCATGCGCACCCGTGGGGCCGCCATGCCGGCGATAATGGCCTGCTTCTCGCCGAAACGTT
TGGTGGCGGGACCAGTGACGAAGGCTTGAGCGAGGGCGTGCAAGATTCCGAATACCGCAAGCGACAGGCC
GATCATCGTCGCGCTCCAGCGAAAGCGGTCCTCGCCGAAAATGACCCAGAGCGCTGCCGGCACCTGTCCT
ACGAGTTGCATGATAAAGAAGACAGTCATAAGTGCGGCGACGATAGTCATGCCCCGCGCCCACCGGAAGG
AGCTGACTGGGTTGAAGGCTCTCAAGGGCATCGGTCGAGATCCCGGTGCCTAATGAGTGAGCTAACTTAC
ATTAATTGCGTTGCGCTCACTGCCCGCTTTCCAGTCGGGAAACCTGTCGTGCCAGCTGCATTAATGAATC
GGCCAACGCGCGGGGAGAGGCGGTTTGCGTATTGGGCGCCAGGGTGGTTTTTCTTTTCACCAGTGAGACG
GGCAACAGCTGATTGCCCTTCACCGCCTGGCCCTGAGAGAGTTGCAGCAAGCGGTCCACGCTGGTTTGCC
CCAGCAGGCGAAAATCCTGTTTGATGGTGGTTAACGGCGGGATATAACATGAGCTGTCTTCGGTATCGTC
GTATCCCACTACCGAGATGTCCGCACCAACGCGCAGCCCGGACTCGGTAATGGCGCGCATTGCGCCCAGC
GCCATCTGATCGTTGGCAACCAGCATCGCAGTGGGAACGATGCCCTCATTCAGCATTTGCATGGTTTGTT
GAAAACCGGACATGGCACTCCAGTCGCCTTCCCGTTCCGCTATCGGCTGAATTTGATTGCGAGTGAGATA
TTTATGCCAGCCAGCCAGACGCAGACGCGCCGAGACAGAACTTAATGGGCCCGCTAACAGCGCGATTTGC
TGGTGACCCAATGCGACCAGATGCTCCACGCCCAGTCGCGTACCGTCTTCATGGGAGAAAATAATACTGT
TGATGGGTGTCTGGTCAGAGACATCAAGAAATAACGCCGGAACATTAGTGCAGGCAGCTTCCACAGCAAT
GGCATCCTGGTCATCCAGCGGATAGTTAATGATCAGCCCACTGACGCGTTGCGCGAGAAGATTGTGCACC
GCCGCTTTACAGGCTTCGACGCCGCTTCGTTCTACCATCGACACCACCACGCTGGCACCCAGTTGATCGG
CGCGAGATTTAATCGCCGCGACAATTTGCGACGGCGCGTGCAGGGCCAGACTGGAGGTGGCAACGCCAAT
CAGCAACGACTGTTTGCCCGCCAGTTGTTGTGCCACGCGGTTGGGAATGTAATTCAGCTCCGCCATCGCC
GCTTCCACTTTTTCCCGCGTTTTCGCAGAAACGTGGCTGGCCTGGTTCACCACGCGGGAAACGGTCTGAT
AAGAGACACCGGCATACTCTGCGACATCGTATAACGTTACTGGTTTCACATTCACCACCCTGAATTGACT
CTCTTCCGGGCGCTATCATGCCATACCGCGAAAGGTTTTGCGCCATTCGATGGTGTCCGGGATCTCGACG
CTCTCCCTTATGCGACTCCTGCATTAGGAAGCAGCCCAGTAGTAGGTTGAGGCCGTTGAGCACCGCCGCC
GCAAGGAATGGTGCATGCAAGGAGATGGCGCCCAACAGTCCCCCGGCCACGGGGCCTGCCACCATACCCA
CGCCGAAACAAGCGCTCATGAGCCCGAAGTGGCGAGCCCGATCTTCCCCATCGGTGATGTCGGCGATATA
GGCGCCAGCAACCGCACCTGTGGCGCCGGTGATGCCGGCCACGATGCGTCCGGCGTAGAGGATCGAGATC
GATCTCGATCCCGCGAAATTAATACGACTCACTATAGGGGAATTGTGAGCGGATAACAATTCCCCTCTAG
TAATAATTTTGTTTAACTTTAAGAAGGAGATATACATATGAGCGATAAAATTATTCACCTGACTGACGAC
AGTTTTGACACGGATGTACTCAAAGCGGACGGGGCGATCCTCGTCGATTTCTGGGCAGAGTGGTGCGGTC
CGTGCAAAATGATCGCCCCGATTCTGGATGAAATCGCTGACGAATATCAGGGCAAACTGACCGTTGCAAA
ACTGAACATCGATCAAAACCCTGGCACTGCGCCGAAATATGGCATCCGTGGTATCCCGACTCTGCTGCTG
TTCAAAAACGGTGAAGTGGCGGCAACCAAAGTGGGTGCACTGTCTAAAGGTCAGTTGAAAGAGTTCCTCG
ACGCTAACCTGGCCGGTTCTGGTTCTGGCCATATGCACCATCATCATCATCATTCTTCTGGTCTGGTGCC
ACGCGGTTCTGGTATGAAAGAAACCGCTGCTGCTAAATTCGAACGCCAGCACATGGACAGCCCAGAATTC
GGCATGGTGAGCAAGGGCGAGGAGCTGTTCACCGGGGTGGTGCCCATCCTGGTCGAGCTGGACGGCGACG
TAAACGGCCACAAGTTCAGCGTGTCCGGCGAGGGCGAGGGCGATGCCACCTACGGCAAGCTGACCCTGAA
GCTTCTATGCACCACCGGCAAGCTGCCCGTGCCCTGGCCCACCCTCGTGACCACCCTGGGCTACGGCCTG
CAGTGCTTCGCCCGCTACCCCGACCACATGAAGCAGCACGACTTCTTCAAGTCCGCCATGCCCGAAGGCT
ACGTCCAGGAGCGCACCATCTTCTTCAAGGACGACGGCAACTACAAGACCCGCGCCGAGGTGAAGTTCGA
GGGCGACACCCTGGTGAACCGCATCGAGCTGAAGGGCATCGACTTCAAGGAGGACGGCAACATCCTGGGG
CACAAGCTGGAGTACAACTACAACAGCCACAACGTCTATATCACCGCCGACAAGCAGAAGAACGGCATCA
AGGCCAACTTCAAGATCCGCCACAACATCGAGGACGGCGGCGTGCAGCTCGCCGACCACTACCAGCAGAA
CACCCCCATCGGCGACGGCCCCGTGCTGCTGCCCGACAACCACTACCTGAGCTACCAGTCCGCCCTGTTC
AAAGACCCCAACGAGAAGCGCGATCACATGGTCCTGCTGGAGTTCCTGACCGCCGCCGGGATCACTGAGG
GCATGAACGAGCTGTACCTCGAGAAGTTTTCTCAAGAACAGATCGGCGAAAACATTGTGTGCAGGGTCAT
TTGTACCACGGGTCAAATTCCCATCCGAGATTTGTCAGCTGATATTTCACAAGTGCTTAAGGAAAAACGA
TCCATAAAGAAAGTTTGGACATTTGGTAGAAACCCAGCCTGTGACTATCATTTAGGAAACATTTCAAGAC
TGTCAAATAAGCATTTCCAAATACTACTAGGAGAAGACGGTAACCTTTTATTGAATGACATTTCCACTAA
TGGGACCTGGTTAAATGGGCAAAAAGTCGAGAAGAACAGCAATCAGTTACTGTCCCAAGGTGATGAAATA
ACCGTTGGTGTAGGCGTGGAATCAGATATTTTATCTCTGGTCATTTTCATAAACGACAAATTTAAGCAGT
GCCTGGAGCAGAACAAAGTTGATCGCGGTACCAGTGCTGGTGGTAGTGCTGGTGGTAGTGCTGGTGGTAG
TGCTGGTGGTAGTGCTGGTGGTTCCGGCAGTGCTGGTGGTAGTGCTGGTGGTAGTACCAGTGCTGGTGGT
AGTGCTGGTGGTAGTGCTGGTGGTAGTGCTGGTGGTAGTGCTGGTGGTTCCGGCAGTGCTGGTGGTAGTG
CTGGTGGTAGTACCAGTGCTGGTGGTAGTGCTGGTGGTAGTGCTGGTGGTAGTGCTGGTGGTAGTGCTGG
TGGTTCCGGCAGTGCTGGTGGTAGTGCTGGTGGTAGTACCAGTGCTGGTGGTAGTGCTGGTGGTAGTGCT
GGTGGTAGTGCTGGTGGTAGTGCTGGTGGTTSYGGCAGTGCTGGTGGTAGTGCTGGTGGTAGTRCCAGTG
CTGGTGGTAGTGCTGGTGGTAGTGCTGGTGGTAGTGCTGGTGGTAGTGCTGGTGGTTSCGGCAGTGCTGG
TGGTAGTGCTGGTGGTAGTACCAGTGCTGGTGGTAGTGCTGGTGGTAGTGCTGGTGGTAGTGCTGGTGGT
AGTGCTGGTGGTTCCGGCAGTGCTGGTGGTAGTGCTGGTGGTAGTACCAGTGCTGGTGGTAGTGCTGGTG
GTAGTGCTGGTGGTAGTGCTGGTGGTAGTGCTGGTGGTTCCGGCAGTGCTGGTGGTAGTGCTGGTGGTAG
TACCAGTGCTGGTGGTAGTGCTGGTGGTAGTGCTGGTGGTAGTGCTGGTGGTAGTGCTGGTGGTTCCGGA
CCTGGTTCTAAGAAAATGTTTTGGCGGTCTGCCTCTTGGTCTGCTTCACGGACTGCATCACAAGTTCCTG
AGGGTGATGAGCAAAGCCTGAACATTCCGTGTGCTATTAGTTCTGGGCCGAGTCGAAGATGTCCAGCTGC
TCCTTTGACACCTCGTGATCATCATAACAGCAAGGCTAGAGCTTGTTTGCCACCATTGCAGCCTCTTGCC
ATTTCTAGGAGGAGCTTAGACGAGTGGCCTGGCGGCCGCATGGTGAGCAAGGGCGAGGAGCTGTTCACCG
GGGTGGTGCCCATCCTGGTCGAGCTGGACGGCGACGTAAACGGCCACAAGTTCAGCGTGTCCGGCGAGGG
CGAGGGCGATGCCACCTACGGCAAGCTGACCCTGAAGTTCATCTGCACCACCGGCAAGCTGCCCGTGCCC
TGGCCCACCCTCGTGACCACCCTGTCCTGGGGCGTGCAGTGCTTCGCCCGCTACCCCGACCACATGAAGC
AGCACGACTTCTTCAAGTCCGCCATGCCCGAAGGCTACGTCCAGGAGCGCACCATCTTCTTCAAGGACGA
CGGCAACTACAAGACCCGCGCCGAGGTGAAGTTCGAGGGCGACACCCTGGTGAACCGCATCGAGCTGAAG
GGCATCGACTTCAAGGAGGACGGCAACATCCTGGGGCACAAGCTGGAGTACAACTACATCAGCGGGAACG
TCTATATCACCGCCGACAAGCAGAAGAACGGCATCAAGGCCAACTTCAAGATCCGCCACAACATCGAGGA
CGGCGGCGTGCAGCTCGCCGACCACTACCAGCAGAACACCCCCATCGGCGACGGCCCCGTGCTGCTGCCC
GACAACCACTACCTGAGCACCCAGTCCGCCTTAAGCAAAGACCCCAACGAGAAGCGCGATCACATGGTCC
TGCTGGAGTTCTTGACCGCCGCCGGGATCACTCTCGGCATGGACGAGCTGTCTAGACGTCGAGCACCACC
ACCACCACCACTGAGATCCGGCTGCTAACAAAGCCCGAAAGGAAGCTGAGTTGGCTGCTGCCACCGCTGA
GCAATAACTAGCATAACCCCTTGGGGCCTCTAAACGGGTCTTGAGGGGTTTTTTGCTGAAAGGAGGAACT
ATATCCGGCCGGAT
Features (pLannotate 1.2.2; 25 found; start..end, strand, type, name):
     11..439     +  rep_origin     f1 ori (sequence partly withheld): f1 bacteriophage origin of replication; arrow indicates direction of (+) strand synthesis
    492..596     +  promoter       AmpR promoter: bla
    597..1457    +  CDS            AmpR: β-lactamase; bla; confers resistance to ampicillin, carbenicillin, and related antibiotics
   1628..2216    +  rep_origin     ori: high-copy-number ColE1/pMB1/pBR322/pUC origin of replication
   2402..2541    -  misc_feature   bom: basis of mobility region from pBR322
   2643..2834    -  CDS            rop: Rop protein, which maintains plasmids at low copy number; rop
   2875..2985    +  CDS            mbeC (fragment): MBEC_ECOLX - Experimental evidence at protein level: Swiss-Prot protein existence level 1. Required for efficient mobilization of ColE1 plasmid and is thus essential to promote the specific transfer of the plasmid during conjugation. Probably functions by inducing DNA bending, helping the MbeA relaxase to melt the DNA around the nic site and cleave the phosphodiester bond. Binds specifically double-stranded DNA (dsDNA) containing the ColE1 oriT but does not recognize the inverted repeat (IR). From Escherichia coli.
   3086..3235    +  CDS            YPB1_ECOLX (fragment): Protein predicted: Swiss-Prot protein existence level 4. From Escherichia coli.
   3307..3598    -  CDS            TcR (fragment): tetracycline efflux protein; tet; confers resistance to tetracycline
   3613..3634    -  protein_bind   CAP binding site: CAP binding activates transcription in the presence of cAMP. E. coli catabolite activator protein
   3647..4729    -  CDS            lacI: lac repressor; lacI; The lac repressor binds to the lac operator to inhibit transcription in E. coli. This inhibition can be relieved by adding lactose or isopropyl-β-D-thiogalactopyranoside (IPTG).
   4730..4807    -  promoter       lacI promoter: lacI
   4815..5094    -  CDS            TcR (fragment): tetracycline efflux protein; tet; confers resistance to tetracycline
   5120..5138    +  promoter       T7 promoter: promoter for bacteriophage T7 RNA polymerase
   5139..5163    +  protein_bind   lac operator: The lac repressor binds to the lac operator to inhibit transcription in E. coli. This inhibition can be relieved by adding lactose or isopropyl-β-D-thiogalactopyranoside (IPTG). lac repressor encoded by lacI
   5178..5200    +  RBS            RBS: efficient ribosome binding site from bacteriophage T7 gene 10 (Olins and Rangwala, 1989)
   5208..5534    +  CDS            TrxA: E. coli thioredoxin; trxA
   5607..5651    +  CDS            S-Tag: affinity and epitope tag derived from pancreatic ribonuclease A
   5664..6377    +  CDS            YPet: YPet is a basic (constitutively fluorescent) yellow fluorescent protein published in 2005, derived from Aequorea victoria. It has moderate acid sensitivity.
   6354..6806    +  CDS            RAD53 (fragment): RAD53_YEAST - Also known as MEC2, SAD1, SPK1. Experimental evidence at protein level: Swiss-Prot protein existence level 1. Controls S-phase checkpoint as well as G1 and G2 DNA damage checkpoints. Phosphorylates proteins on serine, threonine, and tyrosine. Prevents entry into anaphase and mitotic exit after DNA damage via regulation of the Polo kinase CDC5. Seems to be involved in the phosphorylation of RPH1. From Saccharomyces cerevisiae (strain ATCC 204508 / S288c) (Baker's yeast).
   7551..7790    +  CDS            MKP1 (fragment): MKP1_ARATH - Experimental evidence at protein level: Swiss-Prot protein existence level 1. Protein-tyrosine-phosphatase that acts as a negative regulator of MPK6 and MPK3 signaling by dephosphorylating and repressing MPK6 and MPK3. Modulates defense response by repressing salicylic acid (SA) production, camalexin biosynthesis and SNC1- mediated responses. Acts as a negative regulator of MPK6-mediated pathogen-associated molecular pattern (PAMP) responses, including MPK6 and MPK3 activation, accumulation of extracellular reactive oxygen species and inhibition of seedling growth. Involved in UV-
   7800..8510    +  CDS            Turquoise-GL: Turquoise-GL is a basic (constitutively fluorescent) cyan fluorescent protein published in 2010, derived from Aequorea victoria.
   8524..8541    +  CDS            9xHis (fragment): 9xHis affinity tag
   8551..8600    +  CDS            SET1 (fragment): solubility-enhancement tag derived from T7 phage gene 10B
   8608..8655    +  terminator     T7 terminator: transcription terminator for bacteriophage T7 RNA polymerase
