[The description below was written by a language model from this plasmid's Addgene catalogue record and pLannotate feature annotations shown in this document.]
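Description:
pET-SOMA is a bacterial expression plasmid built on the pET-32(a)+ backbone for producing the SOMA FRET sensor, a genetically encoded reporter of mitogen-activated protein kinase (MAPK) activity in Arabidopsis thaliana, as recombinant protein in E. coli. The sequenced record is about 8.7 kb. It carries a ColE1/pBR322-type origin together with the rop gene and bom region, an f1 phage origin, and an ampicillin resistance gene (β-lactamase) for selection. Expression is driven by a T7 promoter with an adjacent lac operator and the T7 gene 10 ribosome binding site, ending at a T7 terminator. A plasmid-borne lacI gene supplies repressor, so transcription depends on a host providing T7 RNA polymerase and is inducible with IPTG.

The open reading frame begins with the backbone-derived thioredoxin (TrxA) solubility partner and an S-tag, followed by the sensor, which was inserted between EcoRI and XbaI sites. The annotated sensor parts are the yellow fluorescent protein YPet, a fragment of yeast Rad53 (plausibly serving as the phospho-binding module typical of this sensor design, though the record does not say so), an unannotated stretch that probably corresponds to the Eevee linker mentioned by the depositor, a fragment of Arabidopsis MKP1, a protein that interacts with MPK3 and MPK6, and the cyan protein Turquoise-GL. A His-tag fragment lies downstream. In sensors of this type, phosphorylation of the substrate segment alters the conformation and thus energy transfer between the cyan and yellow fluorophores. The bacterially produced protein would suit purification and in vitro characterisation of the sensor. The depositor notes some discrepancies between the repository and author-supplied sequences that reportedly do not affect function.
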