Addgene plasmid #118935: pET-SOMA
Purpose: Used to express the SOMA FRET sensor in E. coli.
Depositing lab: Patrick Krysan. Depositing organization: University of Wisconsin, Madison. Publication: A Forster resonance energy transfer sensor for live-cell imaging of mitogen-activated protein kinase activity in Arabidopsis. Zaman N, Seitz K, Kabir M, George-Schreder LS, Shepstone I, Liu Y, Zhang S, Krysan PJ. Plant J. 2018 Nov 16. doi: 10.1111/tpj.14164. PubMed 30444549.
Backbone
  Vector backbone: pET-32(a)+
  Vector type: Bacterial Expression
Growth in bacteria
  Bacterial resistance: Ampicillin, 100 μg/mL
  Growth temperature: 37°C
  Growth strain: DH5alpha
  Copy number: Unknown
Gene/Insert
  Gene/Insert name: SOMA FRET sensor for measuring MAPK activity in Arabidopsis thaliana (alt name: SOMA FRET Sensor)
  Species: A. thaliana (mustard weed), Synthetic
  Cloning method: Restriction Enzyme; 5′ cloning site EcoRI (not destroyed); 3′ cloning site XbaI (not destroyed)
  Sequencing primers: 5′ None; 3′ None
Terms and licenses: Academic/Nonprofit Terms; Industry Terms: Not Available to Industry
Depositor comments: The Eevee Linker present in this plasmid was invented by Prof. Michiyuki Matsuda at Kyoto University. The Eevee Linker has been patented by Kyoto University. The plasmid backbone used to produce the SOMA sensor was a kind gift of Michiyuki Matsuda and Kazuhiro Aoki. Please note there are some sequence discrepancies between the Addgene quality control sequence and the author-supplied Genbank sequence. The authors have noted that the discrepancies do NOT affect plasmid function.
How to cite: pET-SOMA was a gift from Patrick Krysan (Addgene plasmid # 118935 ; http://n2t.net/addgene:118935 ; RRID:Addgene_118935)
